>Addgene plasmid #147646 | pCIneo-lambdaN-HA-HsSmg7_633-1091-siRNAres_U | depositor full sequence | sequence record 290093 | Full Sequence
TCAATATTGGCCATTAGCCATATTATTCATTGGTTATATAGCATAAATCAATATTGGCTATTGGCCATTG
CATACGTTGTATCTATATCATAATATGTACATTTATATTGGCTCATGTCCAATATGACCGCCATGTTGGC
ATTGATTATTGACTAGTTATTAATAGTAATCAATTACGGGGTCATTAGTTCATAGCCCATATATGGAGTT
CCGCGTTACATAACTTACGGTAAATGGCCCGCCTGGCTGACCGCCCAACGACCCCCGCCCATTGACGTCA
ATAATGACGTATGTTCCCATAGTAACGCCAATAGGGACTTTCCATTGACGTCAATGGGTGGAGTATTTAC
GGTAAACTGCCCACTTGGCAGTACATCAAGTGTATCATATGCCAAGTCCGCCCCCTATTGACGTCAATGA
CGGTAAATGGCCCGCCTGGCATTATGCCCAGTACATGACCTTACGGGACTTTCCTACTTGGCAGTACATC
TACGTATTAGTCATCGCTATTACCATGGTGATGCGGTTTTGGCAGTACACCAATGGGCGTGGATAGCGGT
TTGACTCACGGGGATTTCCAAGTCTCCACCCCATTGACGTCAATGGGAGTTTGTTTTGGCACCAAAATCA
ACGGGACTTTCCAAAATGTCGTAACAACTGCGATCGCCCGCCCCGTTGACGCAAATGGGCGGTAGGCGTG
TACGGTGGGAGGTCTATATAAGCAGAGCTCGTTTAGTGAACCGTCAGATCACTAGAAGCTTTATTGCGGT
AGTTTATCACAGTTAAATTGCTAACGCAGTCAGTGCTTCTGACACAACAGTCTCGAACTTAAGCTGCAGT
GACTCTCTTAAGGTAGCCTTGCAGAAGTTGGTCGTGAGGCACTGGGCAGGTAAGTATCAAGGTTACAAGA
CAGGTTTAAGGAGACCAATAGAAACTGGGCTTGTCGAGACAGAGAAGACTCTTGCGTTTCTGATAGGCAC
CTATTGGTCTTACTGACATCCACTTTGCCTTTCTCTCCACAGGTGTCCACTCCCAGTTCAATTACAGCTC
TTAAGGCTAGAGTACTTAATACGACTCACTATAGGCTAGCAATTGCGGCCACCATGGACGCACAAACACG
ACGACGTGAGCGTCGCGCTGAGAAACAAGCTCAATGGAAAGCTGCAAACGGTGGATCTCCTCCACATATG
GCTTACCCATACGATGTTCCAGATTACGCTCCTCCACTCGAGATGGGCTCAGGTTACACCTTCCCAGCTG
GTGTTTCTGTCCCAGGAACCTTTCTTCGGCCTACAGCTCACTCTCCAGCAGGAAACCAGGTGCAAGCTGG
GAAACAGTCCCACATTCCTTACAGCCAGCAACGGCCCTCTGGACCAGGGCCAATGAACCAGGGACCTCAA
CAATCACAGCCACCTTCCCAGCAACCCCTTACATCTTTACCAGCTCAGCCTACTGCTCAAAGTACTAGTC
AACTGCAGGTTCAAGCTCTAACTCAGCAACAACAATCCCCTACAAAAGCTGTGCCGGCTTTGGGGAAAAG
CCCGCCTCACCACTCTGGATTCCAGCAGTATCAACAGGCAGATGCCTCCAAACAGCTGTGGAATCCCCCT
CAGGTTCAAGGCCCATTAGGGAAAATTATGCCTGTGAAACAGCCCTACTACCTTCAGACCCAAGACCCCA
TAAAACTGTTTGAGCCGTCATTGCAACCTCCTGTAATGCAGCAGCAGCCTCTAGAAAAAAAAATGAAGCC
TTTTCCCATGGAGCCATATAACCATAATCCCTCAGAAGTCAAGGTCCCAGAATTCTACTGGGATTCTTCC
TACAGCATGGCTGATAACAGATCTGTAATGGCACAGCAAGCAAACATAGACCGCAGGGGCAAACGGTCAC
CAGGAATCTTCCGTCCAGAGCAGGATCCTGTACCCAGAATGCCGTTTGAGAAATCCTTATTGGAGAAGCC
CTCAGAGCTCATGTCACATTCATCCTCTTTCCTGTCCCTCACCGGATTCTCTCTCAATCAGGAAAGATAC
CCAAATAATAGTATGTTCAATGAGGTATATGGGAAAAACCTGACATCCAGCTCCAAAGCAGAACTCAGTC
CCTCAATGGCCCCCCAGGAAACATCTCTGTATTCCCTTTTTGAAGGGACTCCGTGGTCTCCATCACTTCC
TGCCAGTTCAGATCATTCAACACCAGCCAGCCAGTCTCCTCATTCCTCTAACCCAAGCAGCCTACCCAGC
TCTCCTCCAACACACAACCATAATTCTGTTCCATTCTCCAATTTTGGACCCATTGGGACTCCAGATAACA
GGGATAGAAGGACTGCAGATCGGTGGAAAACTGATAAGCCAGCCATGGGTGGGTTTGGCATTGATTATCT
CTCAGCAACGTCATCCTCTGAGAGCAGTTGGCATCAGGCCAGCACTCCGAGTGGCACCTGGACAGGCCAT
GGCCCTTCCATGGAGGATTCCTCTGCTGTCCTCATGGAAAGCCTAAAGTCTATCTGGTCCAGTTCCATGA
TGCATCCTGGACCTTCTGCTCTGGAGCAGCTGTTAATGCAGCAGAAGCAGAAACAGCAACGGGGACAAGG
CACCATGAACCCTCCACACTGAGCGGCCGCTTCCCTTTAGTGAGGGTTAATGCTTCGAGCAGACATGATA
AGATACATTGATGAGTTTGGACAAACCACAACTAGAATGCAGTGAAAAAAATGCTTTATTTGTGAAATTT
GTGATGCTATTGCTTTATTTGTAACCATTATAAGCTGCAATAAACAAGTTAACAACAACAATTGCATTCA
TTTTATGTTTCAGGTTCAGGGGGAGATGTGGGAGGTTTTTTAAAGCAAGTAAAACCTCTACAAATGTGGT
AAAATCCGATAAGGATCGATCCGGGCTGGCGTAATAGCGAAGAGGCCCGCACCGATCGCCCTTCCCAACA
GTTGCGCAGCCTGAATGGCGAATGG
[124 nt withheld, positions 2966-3089]
C
[91 nt withheld, positions 3091-3181]
A
[49 nt withheld, positions 3183-3231]
CCTTTGACGTTGGAGTCCACGTTCTTT
[37 nt withheld, positions 3259-3295]
ACCCTATCTCGGTCTATTCTTTTGATTTATAAGGGATTTTGCCGATTTCGGCCTATTGGTTAAAAAATGA
GCTGATTTAACAAAAATTTAACGCGAATTTTAACAAAATATTAACGCTTACAATTTCCTGATGCGGTATT
TTCTCCTTACGCATCTGTGCGGTATTTCACACCGCATACGCGGATCTGCGCAGCACCATGGCCTGAAATA
ACCTCTGAAAGAGGAACTTGGTTAGGTACCTTCTGAGGCGGAAAGAACCAGCTGTGGAATGTGTGTCAGT
TAGGGTGTGGAAAGTCCCCAGGCTCCCCAGCAGGCAGAAGTATGCAAAGCATGCATCTCAATTAGTCAGC
AACCAGGTGTGGAAAGTCCCCAGGCTCCCCAGCAGGCAGAAGTATGCAAAGCATGCATCTCAATTAGTCA
GCAACCATAGTCCCGCCCCTAACTCCGCCCATCCCGCCCCTAACTCCGCCCAGTTCCGCCCATTCTCCGC
CCCATGGCTGACTAATTTTTTTTATTTATGCAGAGGCCGAGGCCGCCTCGGCCTCTGAGCTATTCCAGAA
GTAGTGAGGAGGCTTTTTTGGAGGCCTAGGCTTTTGCAAAAAGCTTGATTCTTCTGACACAACAGTCTCG
AACTTAAGGCTAGAGCCACCATGATTGAACAAGATGGATTGCACGCAGGTTCTCCGGCCGCTTGGGTGGA
GAGGCTATTCGGCTATGACTGGGCACAACAGACAATCGGCTGCTCTGATGCCGCCGTGTTCCGGCTGTCA
GCGCAGGGGCGCCCGGTTCTTTTTGTCAAGACCGACCTGTCCGGTGCCCTGAATGAACTGCAGGACGAGG
CAGCGCGGCTATCGTGGCTGGCCACGACGGGCGTTCCTTGCGCAGCTGTGCTCGACGTTGTCACTGAAGC
GGGAAGGGACTGGCTGCTATTGGGCGAAGTGCCGGGGCAGGATCTCCTGTCATCTCACCTTGCTCCTGCC
GAGAAAGTATCCATCATGGCTGATGCAATGCGGCGGCTGCATACGCTTGATCCGGCTACCTGCCCATTCG
ACCACCAAGCGAAACATCGCATCGAGCGAGCACGTACTCGGATGGAAGCCGGTCTTGTCGATCAGGATGA
TCTGGACGAAGAGCATCAGGGGCTCGCGCCAGCCGAACTGTTCGCCAGGCTCAAGGCGCGCATGCCCGAC
GGCGAGGATCTCGTCGTGACCCATGGCGATGCCTGCTTGCCGAATATCATGGTGGAAAATGGCCGCTTTT
CTGGATTCATCGACTGTGGCCGGCTGGGTGTGGCGGACCGCTATCAGGACATAGCGTTGGCTACCCGTGA
TATTGCTGAAGAGCTTGGCGGCGAATGGGCTGACCGCTTCCTCGTGCTTTACGGTATCGCCGCTCCCGAT
TCGCAGCGCATCGCCTTCTATCGCCTTCTTGACGAGTTCTTCTGAGCGGGACTCTGGGGTTCGAAATGAC
CGACCAAGCGACGCCCAACCTGCCATCACGATGGCCGCAATAAAATATCTTTATTTTCATTACATCTGTG
TGTTGGTTTTTTGTGTGAATCGATAGCGATAAGGATCCGCGTATGGTGCACTCTCAGTACAATCTGCTCT
GATGCCGCATAGTTAAGCCAGCCCCGACACCCGCCAACACCCGCTGACGCGCCCTGACGGGCTTGTCTGC
TCCCGGCATCCGCTTACAGACAAGCTGTGACCGTCTCCGGGAGCTGCATGTGTCAGAGGTTTTCACCGTC
ATCACCGAAACGCGCGAGACGAAAGGGCCTCGTGATACGCCTATTTTTATAGGTTAATGTCATGATAATA
ATGGTTTCTTAGACGTCAGGTGGCACTTTTCGGGGAAATGTGCGCGGAACCCCTATTTGTTTATTTTTCT
AAATACATTCAAATATGTATCCGCTCATGAGACAATAACCCTGATAAATGCTTCAATAATATTGAAAAAG
GAAGAGTATGAGTATTCAACATTTCCGTGTCGCCCTTATTCCCTTTTTTGCGGCATTTTGCCTTCCTGTT
TTTGCTCACCCAGAAACGCTGGTGAAAGTAAAAGATGCTGAAGATCAGTTGGGTGCACGAGTGGGTTACA
TCGAACTGGATCTCAACAGCGGTAAGATCCTTGAGAGTTTTCGCCCCGAAGAACGTTTTCCAATGATGAG
CACTTTTAAAGTTCTGCTATGTGGCGCGGTATTATCCCGTATTGACGCCGGGCAAGAGCAACTCGGTCGC
CGCATACACTATTCTCAGAATGACTTGGTTGAGTACTCACCAGTCACAGAAAAGCATCTTACGGATGGCA
TGACAGTAAGAGAATTATGCAGTGCTGCCATAACCATGAGTGATAACACTGCGGCCAACTTACTTCTGAC
AACGATCGGAGGACCGAAGGAGCTAACCGCTTTTTTGCACAACATGGGGGATCATGTAACTCGCCTTGAT
CGTTGGGAACCGGAGCTGAATGAAGCCATACCAAACGACGAGCGTGACACCACGATGCCTGTAGCAATGG
CAACAACGTTGCGCAAACTATTAACTGGCGAACTACTTACTCTAGCTTCCCGGCAACAATTAATAGACTG
GATGGAGGCGGATAAAGTTGCAGGACCACTTCTGCGCTCGGCCCTTCCGGCTGGCTGGTTTATTGCTGAT
AAATCTGGAGCCGGTGAGCGTGGGTCTCGCGGTATCATTGCAGCACTGGGGCCAGATGGTAAGCCCTCCC
GTATCGTAGTTATCTACACGACGGGGAGTCAGGCAACTATGGATGAACGAAATAGACAGATCGCTGAGAT
AGGTGCCTCACTGATTAAGCATTGGTAACTGTCAGACCAAGTTTACTCATATATACTTTAGATTGATTTA
AAACTTCATTTTTAATTTAAAAGGATCTAGGTGAAGATCCTTTTTGATAATCTCATGACCAAAATCCCTT
AACGTGAGTTTTCGTTCCACTGAGCGTCAGACCCCGTAGAAAAGATCAAAGGATCTTCTTGAGATCCTTT
TTTTCTGCGCGTAATCTGCTGCTTGCAAACAAAAAAACCACCGCTACCAGCGGTGGTTTGTTTGCCGGAT
CAAGAGCTACCAACTCTTTTTCCGAAGGTAACTGGCTTCAGCAGAGCGCAGATACCAAATACTGTTCTTC
TAGTGTAGCCGTAGTTAGGCCACCACTTCAAGAACTCTGTAGCACCGCCTACATACCTCGCTCTGCTAAT
CCTGTTACCAGTGGCTGCTGCCAGTGGCGATAAGTCGTGTCTTACCGGGTTGGACTCAAGACGATAGTTA
CCGGATAAGGCGCAGCGGTCGGGCTGAACGGGGGGTTCGTGCACACAGCCCAGCTTGGAGCGAACGACCT
ACACCGAACTGAGATACCTACAGCGTGAGCTATGAGAAAGCGCCACGCTTCCCGAAGGGAGAAAGGCGGA
CAGGTATCCGGTAAGCGGCAGGGTCGGAACAGGAGAGCGCACGAGGGAGCTTCCAGGGGGAAACGCCTGG
TATCTTTATAGTCCTGTCGGGTTTCGCCACCTCTGACTTGAGCGTCGATTTTTGTGATGCTCGTCAGGGG
GGCGGAGCCTATGGAAAAACGCCAGCAACGCGGCCTTTTTACGGTTCCTGGCCTTTTGCTGGCCTTTTGC
TCACATGGCTCGACAGATCT
Features (pLannotate 1.2.2; 20 found; start..end, strand, type, name):
    140..517     +  enhancer       CMV enhancer: human cytomegalovirus immediate early enhancer
    518..729     +  promoter       CMV promoter: human cytomegalovirus (CMV) immediate early promoter
    890..1022    +  intron         chimeric intron: chimera between introns from human β-globin and immunoglobulin heavy chain genes
   1067..1085    +  promoter       T7 promoter: promoter for bacteriophage T7 RNA polymerase
   1104..1169    +  CDS            N (fragment): REGN_LAMBD - Experimental evidence at protein level: Swiss-Prot protein existence level 1. Plays a role as a transcriptional antitermination factor that allows the virus to initiate its lytic phase. Activates expression of the delayed viral early genes by modifying host RNA polymerase (RNAP) into a form that is resistant to termination signals. This antitermination function requires the host NusA protein which serves to stabilize the interaction between antitermination protein N and host RNA polymerase. From Escherichia phage lambda (Bacteriophage lambda).
   1170..2609    +  CDS            SMG7 (fragment): SMG7_HUMAN - Also known as C1orf16, EST1C, KIAA0250. Experimental evidence at protein level: Swiss-Prot protein existence level 1. Plays a role in nonsense-mediated mRNA decay. Recruits UPF1 to cytoplasmic mRNA decay bodies. Together with SMG5 is thought to provide a link to the mRNA degradation machinery involving exonucleolytic pathways, and to serve as an adapter for UPF1 to protein phosphatase 2A (PP2A), thereby triggering UPF1 dephosphorylation. From Homo sapiens (Human).
   2624..2641    -  promoter       T3 promoter (fragment): promoter for bacteriophage T3 RNA polymerase
   2659..2780    -  polyA_signal   SV40 poly(A) signal: SV40 polyadenylation signal
   2803..2871    -  CDS            large T antigen (fragment): large T antigen from SV40 (simian virus 40)
   2895..2962    +  CDS            lacZα (fragment): LacZα fragment of β-galactosidase; lacZ fragment
   2966..3394    +  rep_origin     f1 ori (sequence partly withheld): f1 bacteriophage origin of replication; arrow indicates direction of (+) strand synthesis
   3422..3473    -  misc_feature   bom (fragment): basis of mobility region from pBR322
   3538..3895    +  promoter       SV40 promoter: SV40 enhancer and early promoter
   3946..4737    +  CDS            neo: KKA2_KLEPN - Also known as kan, nptII. Experimental evidence at protein level: Swiss-Prot protein existence level 1. Resistance to kanamycin, neomycin, paromomycin, ribostamycin, butirosin and gentamicin B. From Klebsiella pneumoniae.
   4804..4852    +  polyA_signal   poly(A) signal: synthetic polyadenylation signal
   4872..4926    -  misc_feature   bom (fragment): basis of mobility region from pBR322
   5028..5063    -  CDS            rop (fragment): Rop protein, which maintains plasmids at low copy number; rop
   5158..5262    +  promoter       AmpR promoter: bla
   5263..6123    +  CDS            AmpR: β-lactamase; bla; confers resistance to ampicillin, carbenicillin, and related antibiotics
   6294..6882    +  rep_origin     ori: high-copy-number ColE1/pMB1/pBR322/pUC origin of replication
