[The description below was written by a language model from this plasmid's Addgene catalogue record and pLannotate feature annotations shown in this document.]
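Description:
pCIneo-lambdaN-HA-HsSmg7_633-1091-siRNAres_U is a mammalian expression plasmid of about 7 kb built on the pCI-neo backbone. It is maintained in E. coli at high copy through a ColE1/pUC-type origin with ampicillin selection (AmpR), and it also carries an f1 origin for single-stranded DNA production. For selection in mammalian cells, an SV40 enhancer/early promoter drives a neomycin phosphotransferase gene followed by a synthetic poly(A) signal, allowing G418 selection of stable transfectants.

The expression cassette uses the human CMV immediate-early enhancer and promoter followed by the chimeric β-globin/immunoglobulin intron, which improves expression. A T7 promoter sits just upstream of the coding region, and the cassette is terminated by the SV40 polyadenylation signal. The open reading frame begins with a short fragment of the bacteriophage lambda N protein, the peptide that binds boxB RNA hairpins. The construct name indicates that an HA epitope tag follows it, although the feature table does not annotate the tag separately.

Fused to this is a C-terminal fragment of human SMG7 (residues 633–1091), a nonsense-mediated mRNA decay factor that links UPF1-bound targets to the degradation machinery. The insert is described as siRNA-resistant. It carries two non-silent changes, Q651R and V854I, relative to the isoform 2 reference.

The lambdaN fusion suggests use in tethering assays, where the SMG7 fragment is directed to a boxB-containing reporter mRNA to test its ability to trigger decay. The siRNA resistance would allow expression in cells depleted of endogenous SMG7. The associated study concerns recruitment of the CCR4-NOT deadenylase complex by SMG5–SMG7. The depositor sequence may be theoretical or predicted rather than fully verified.
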