Addgene plasmid #147646: pCIneo-lambdaN-HA-HsSmg7_633-1091-siRNAres_U
Purpose: Mammalian Expression of HsSmg7_633-1091-siRNAres
Depositing lab: Elisa Izaurralde. Depositing organization: Max Planck Institute for Developmental Biology. Publication: The SMG5-SMG7 heterodimer directly recruits the CCR4-NOT deadenylase complex to mRNAs containing nonsense codons via interaction with POP2. Loh B, Jonas S, Izaurralde E. Genes Dev. 2013 Oct 1;27(19):2125-38. doi: 10.1101/gad.226951.113. PubMed 24115769.
Backbone
  Vector backbone: pCI-neo
  Vector type: Mammalian Expression
Growth in bacteria
  Bacterial resistance: Ampicillin, 100 μg/mL
  Growth temperature: 37°C
  Growth strain: DH5alpha
  Copy number: High Copy
Gene/Insert
  Gene/Insert name: HsSmg7_633-1091-siRNAres
  Species: H. sapiens (human)
  Mutation: two non silent mutations Q651R and V854I compared to the sequence given by NCBI: NM_201568.1 isoform2.
  Entrez Gene: SMG7 (a.k.a. C1orf16, EST1C, SGA56M)
  Cloning method: Unknown
Terms and licenses: Academic/Nonprofit Terms; Industry Terms: Not Available to Industry
Depositor comments: Plasmids from this collection were made available to the research community and donated after the lab closed. Please note that the sequence provided by the depositing laboratory may be theoretical/predicted or based on Sanger sequencing results. There may be discrepancies between sequencing results obtained by Addgene and the depositor sequence. If an Addgene verified sequence is not available, please contact before placing your order to request that our lab fully sequence the plasmid.
How to cite: pCIneo-lambdaN-HA-HsSmg7_633-1091-siRNAres_U was a gift from Elisa Izaurralde (Addgene plasmid # 147646 ; http://n2t.net/addgene:147646 ; RRID:Addgene_147646)
